>Addgene plasmid #53023 | pHL 1916 | addgene partial sequence | sequence record 84025 | AspTerm 5'-ACTGCTCACAAGAAAAAAGGCACG-3'
ACGATTAAAGCTTCTATAAAACAGCGTGACGCTGTCGTCCTCTGGCTCTATCCCAGATGCCGTAAAAACG
CCCTGCATTGCTGGCGGTATACCAGACAGTATGACGAATATTGCGATGCCCAAGATAATCCTGGATAAGT
CGCGTATCTATTCCCATATTCGCCAAAGCAAAACCACACGAATGGCGTAACATGTGCGGATGAATCTCCA
GTGACAACCCGGCATTACCACCGGAAGTCGAGATAATATGGTAAAACTGTTGCCGAGAAAGCGGATTCCC
CTTACGTGATAAAAATACCCACTCGCTCTCAGCATGCGGGTACGAAGTACGGATACTCAACCAGTTTTTT
AAAGCCTGAACTTCTTTATTCAATAGCGGGTGCGTTGTTGAAAAGCCTTTTTTTAATCGATGGATATATA
TACACTTTGCCTTAAGATCAATATCCGAAATCCTCAATCGACAAATTTCACTCGCCCGGAAACCATGAAT
AAAACAAAGCAAAGTCAGACAATAATTACGTGCTGCATGAGGCCCGGTATTTGCTGCTTTAAGGAGTGAT
TCGATTTCACTATGGGTCAGGAAGTTCCTTTTTTTGTTATCAGCCTTATTCTTCATTTTTTTTCCTCCTT
ACCCGGGAGTATCTCTATCACTGATAGGGATGTCAATCTCTATCACTGATAGGGACTCGAGGTGAAGACG
AAAGGGCCTCGTGATACGCCTATTTTTATAGGTTAATGTCATGATAATAATGGTTTCTTAGACGTCAGGT
GGCACTTTTCGGGGAAATGTGCGCGGAACCCCTATTTGTTTATTTTTTCTAAATACATTCAAATATGTAT
CCGCTCATGAGACAATAACC
