[The description below was written by a language model from this plasmid's Addgene catalogue record.]
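Description:
pHL 1916 is a bacterial expression plasmid built for synthetic biology work in E. coli. The parental backbone is not identified in the record beyond being a lab-made vector, but its architecture is summarised simply: an ampicillin resistance marker for selection, a ColE1 origin of replication that gives high-copy maintenance in standard cloning strains, and a single expression cassette.

The cassette places the E. coli fimB gene under the PLtetO-1 promoter, a synthetic hybrid of the phage lambda PL promoter carrying tet operator sites. It is repressed by TetR and induced by tetracycline analogues in hosts that supply the repressor, and is otherwise strongly active. Translation is driven by a defined ribosome binding site designated st7, and transcription ends at an Asp terminator. The catalogue lists these two elements in its tag fields, but they are regulatory parts flanking the coding sequence rather than protein fusions, and no epitope tag or reporter is recorded.

FimB is one of the site-specific recombinases that invert the fimS DNA element controlling type 1 fimbriae expression, and it flips the switch in both directions. Tunable FimB expression therefore offers a way to set how often an invertible switch changes state, which fits the associated study on modulating the frequency and bias of stochastic switching to control phenotypic variation. The record does not describe the target switch or reporter, which presumably lies on a separate construct or in the host strain. No feature table or size information is provided.
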