Addgene plasmid #53023: pHL 1916
Purpose: AmpR + PLtetO-1::RBS (st7) fimB::Asp terminator + ColE1
Depositing lab: Han Lim. Depositing organization: University of California, Berkeley. Publication: Modulating the frequency and bias of stochastic switching to control phenotypic variation. Hung M, Chang E, Hussein R, Frazier K, Shin JE, Sagawa S, Lim HN. Nat Commun. 2014 Aug 4;5:4574. doi: 10.1038/ncomms5574. PubMed 25087841.
Backbone
  Vector backbone: unknown
  Backbone manufacturer: Lim lab
  Vector type: Bacterial Expression, Synthetic Biology
Growth in bacteria
  Bacterial resistance: Ampicillin, 100 μg/mL
  Growth temperature: 37°C
  Growth strain: DH5alpha
  Copy number: High Copy
Gene/Insert
  Gene/Insert name: fimB
  Species: E.coli
  Promoter: pLtetO-1
  Tag / fusion protein: RBS(st7) (N terminal on insert); Asp terminator (C terminal on insert)
  Cloning method: Unknown
  Sequencing primers: 5′ unknown; 3′ AspTerm ACTGCTCACAAGAAAAAAGGCACG
Terms and licenses: Academic/Nonprofit Terms; Industry Terms: Not Available to Industry
How to cite: pHL 1916 was a gift from Han Lim (Addgene plasmid # 53023 ; http://n2t.net/addgene:53023 ; RRID:Addgene_53023)
